Addgene plasmid #116315: pHAGE-EGFR-V765G
Purpose: Lentiviral expression of EGFR V765G
Depositing lab: Gordon Mills & Kenneth Scott. Depositing organization: Baylor College of Medicine. Publication: Systematic Functional Annotation of Somatic Mutations in Cancer. Ng PK, Li J, Jeong KJ, Shao S, Chen H, Tsang YH, Sengupta S, Wang Z, Bhavana VH, Tran R, Soewito S, Minussi DC, Moreno D, Kong K, Dogruluk T, Lu H, Gao J, Tokheim C, Zhou DC, Johnson AM, Zeng J, Ip CKM, Ju Z, Wester M, Yu S, Li Y, Vellano CP, Schultz N, Karchin R, Ding L, Lu Y, Cheung LWT, Chen K, Shaw KR, Meric-Bernstam F, Scott KL, Yi S, Sahni N, Liang H, Mills GB. Cancer Cell. 2018 Mar 12;33(3):450-462.e10. doi: 10.1016/j.ccell.2018.01.021. PubMed 29533785.
Backbone
  Vector backbone: pHAGE
  Vector type: Lentiviral
Growth in bacteria
  Bacterial resistance: Ampicillin, 100 μg/mL
  Growth temperature: 37°C
  Growth strain: Stbl3
  Copy number: High Copy
Gene/Insert
  Gene/Insert name: EGFR
  Species: H. sapiens (human)
  Mutation: V765G
  Entrez Gene: EGFR (a.k.a. ERBB, ERBB1, ERRP, HER1, NISBD2, NNCIS, PIG61, mENA)
  Cloning method: Gateway Cloning
Terms and licenses: Academic/Nonprofit Terms; Industry Terms: Not Available to Industry
How to cite: pHAGE-EGFR-V765G was a gift from Gordon Mills & Kenneth Scott (Addgene plasmid # 116315 ; http://n2t.net/addgene:116315 ; RRID:Addgene_116315)
