[The description below was written by a language model from this plasmid's Addgene catalogue record and the feature table of its GenBank file.]
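Description:
pHAGE-EGFR-V765G is a 12.1 kb HIV-1-derived lentiviral expression plasmid built on the pHAGE backbone and carrying the human epidermal growth factor receptor with the V765G substitution. In bacteria it is maintained through a high-copy ColE1/pUC-type origin and selected with ampicillin via the bla gene. The viral portion contains a full-length LTR at the upstream end (labelled as a 3' LTR by the automated annotation, though it sits in the 5' position), the Psi packaging signal, the Rev response element for Rev-dependent nuclear export of the genomic RNA, the cPPT/CTS element that aids nuclear import, and a downstream U3-deleted LTR that renders the integrated provirus self-inactivating. Packaging functions are not encoded on the plasmid and must be supplied in trans.

Between the LTRs, the human EF-1-alpha promoter, including its first intron, drives constitutive transcription of the full EGFR precursor coding sequence. This insert is flanked by attB1 and attB2 sites, which remain from the Gateway recombination used to install it. A V5 epitope sequence lies downstream of the attB sites, but the record does not state whether it is read in frame with EGFR, so tagging of the receptor should not be assumed. An EMCV IRES then allows translation of puromycin N-acetyltransferase from the same transcript, linking puromycin resistance in transduced cells to expression of the mutant receptor. A WPRE follows to enhance transcript stability and expression. The construct belongs to a collection made for systematic functional annotation of somatic cancer mutations, and it is suited to stable expression of this EGFR variant in mammalian cells to assess its functional consequences.
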