LOCUS       Exported 12122 bp ds-DNA circular SYN 12-MAY-2021
DEFINITION  Lentiviral expression of EGFR V765G.
ACCESSION   .
VERSION     .
KEYWORDS    pHAGE-EGFR-V765G
SOURCE      synthetic DNA construct
  ORGANISM  synthetic DNA construct
REFERENCE   1 (bases 1 to 12122)
  AUTHORS   Ng PK, Li J, Jeong KJ, Shao S, Chen H, Tsang YH, Sengupta S, Wang Z,
            Bhavana VH, Tran R, Soewito S, Minussi DC, Moreno D, Kong K,
            Dogruluk T, Lu H, Gao J, Tokheim C, Zhou DC, Johnson AM, Zeng J, Ip
            CKM, Ju Z, Wester M, Yu S, Li Y, Vellano CP, Schultz N, Karchin R,
            Ding L, Lu Y, Cheung LWT, Chen K, Shaw KR, Meric-Bernstam F, Scott
            KL, Yi S, Sahni N, Liang H, Mills GB
  TITLE     Systematic Functional Annotation of Somatic Mutations in Cancer.
  JOURNAL   Cancer Cell. 2018 Mar 12;33(3):450-462.e10. doi:
            10.1016/j.ccell.2018.01.021.
  PUBMED    29533785
REFERENCE   2 (bases 1 to 12122)
  AUTHORS   .
  TITLE     Direct Submission
  JOURNAL   Exported May 12, 2021 from SnapGene Server 1.1.58
            http://www.snapgene.com
FEATURES             Location/Qualifiers
     source          1..12122
                     /organism="synthetic DNA construct"
                     /mol_type="other DNA"
     LTR             1..634
                     /label=3' LTR
                     /note="3' long terminal repeat (LTR) from HIV-1"
     misc_feature    681..806
                     /label=HIV-1 Psi
                     /note="packaging signal of human immunodeficiency virus
                     type 1"
     misc_feature    1303..1536
                     /label=RRE
                     /note="The Rev response element (RRE) of HIV-1 allows for
                     Rev-dependent mRNA export from the nucleus to the
                     cytoplasm."
     CDS             1721..1765
                     /codon_start=1
                     /product="antigenic peptide corresponding to amino acids
                     655 to 669 of the HIV envelope protein gp41 (Lutje Hulsik
                     et al., 2013)"
                     /label=gp41 peptide
                     /note="recognized by the 2H10 single-chain llama nanobody"
                     /translation="KNEQELLELDKWASL"
     misc_feature    2058..2175
                     /label=cPPT/CTS
                     /note="central polypurine tract and central termination
                     sequence of HIV-1"
     promoter        2223..3401
                     /label=EF-1-alpha promoter
                     /note="strong constitutive promoter for human elongation
                     factor EF-1-alpha"
     intron          2454..3392
                     /label=EF-1-alpha intron A
                     /note="intron upstream of the start codon of human
                     EF-1-alpha"
     primer_bind     3349..3369
                     /label=EF1a-F
                     /note="Human elongation factor-1a promoter, forward primer"
     protein_bind    3421..3445
                     /gene="mutant version of attB"
                     /label=attB1
                     /bound_moiety="BP Clonase(TM)"
                     /note="recombination site for the Gateway(R) BP reaction"
     CDS             3448..7080
                     /codon_start=1
                     /product="precursor of human epidermal growth factor
                     receptor"
                     /label=EGFR
                     /translation="MRPSGTAGAALLALLAALCPASRALEEKKVCQGTSNKLTQLGTFE
                     DHFLSLQRMFNNCEVVLGNLEITYVQRNYDLSFLKTIQEVAGYVLIALNTVERIPLENL
                     QIIRGNMYYENSYALAVLSNYDANKTGLKELPMRNLQEILHGAVRFSNNPALCNVESIQ
                     WRDIVSSDFLSNMSMDFQNHLGSCQKCDPSCPNGSCWGAGEENCQKLTKIICAQQCSGR
                     CRGKSPSDCCHNQCAAGCTGPRESDCLVCRKFRDEATCKDTCPPLMLYNPTTYQMDVNP
                     EGKYSFGATCVKKCPRNYVVTDHGSCVRACGADSYEMEEDGVRKCKKCEGPCRKVCNGI
                     GIGEFKDSLSINATNIKHFKNCTSISGDLHILPVAFRGDSFTHTPPLDPQELDILKTVK
                     EITGFLLIQAWPENRTDLHAFENLEIIRGRTKQHGQFSLAVVSLNITSLGLRSLKEISD
                     GDVIISGNKNLCYANTINWKKLFGTSGQKTKIISNRGENSCKATGQVCHALCSPEGCWG
                     PEPRDCVSCRNVSRGRECVDKCNLLEGEPREFVENSECIQCHPECLPQAMNITCTGRGP
                     DNCIQCAHYIDGPHCVKTCPAGVMGENNTLVWKYADAGHVCHLCHPNCTYGCTGPGLEG
                     CPTNGPKIPSIATGMVGALLLLLVVALGIGLFMRRRHIVRKRTLRRLLQERELVEPLTP
                     SGEAPNQALLRILKETEFKKIKVLGSGAFGTVYKGLWIPEGEKVKIPVAIKELREATSP
                     KANKEILDEAYGMASVDNPHVCRLLGICLTSTVQLITQLMPFGCLLDYVREHKDNIGSQ
                     YLLNWCVQIAKGMNYLEDRRLVHRDLAARNVLVKTPQHVKITDFGLAKLLGAEEKEYHA
                     EGGKVPIKWMALESILHRIYTHQSDVWSYGVTVWELMTFGSKPYDGIPASEISSILEKG
                     ERLPQPPICTIDVYMIMVKCWMIDADSRPKFRELIIEFSKMARDPQRYLVIQGDERMHL
                     PSPTDSNFYRALMDEEDMDDVVDADEYLIPQQGFFSSPSTSRTPLLSSLSATSNNSTVA
                     CIDRNGLQSCPIKEDSFLQRYSSDPTGALTEDSIDDTFLPVPEYINQSVPKRPAGSVQN
                     PVYHNQPLNPAPSRDPHYQDPHSTAVGNPEYLNTVQPTCVNSTFDSPAHWAQKGSHQIS
                     LDNPDYQQDFFPKEAKPNGIFKGSTAENAEYLRVAPQSSEFIGA"
     protein_bind    complement(7082..7106)
                     /gene="mutant version of attB"
                     /label=attB2
                     /bound_moiety="BP Clonase(TM)"
                     /note="recombination site for the Gateway(R) BP reaction"
     promoter        7114..7132
                     /label=T3 promoter
                     /note="promoter for bacteriophage T3 RNA polymerase"
     primer_bind     complement(7157..7176)
                     /label=T7
                     /note="T7 promoter, forward primer"
     promoter        complement(7158..7176)
                     /label=T7 promoter
                     /note="promoter for bacteriophage T7 RNA polymerase"
     protein_bind    complement(7182..7202)
                     /gene="mutant version of attB"
                     /label=attB4
                     /bound_moiety="BP Clonase(TM)"
                     /note="core recombination site for the Gateway(R) BP
                     reaction"
     CDS             7256..7297
                     /codon_start=1
                     /product="epitope tag from simian virus 5"
                     /label=V5 tag
                     /translation="GKPIPNPLLGLDST"
     misc_feature    7318..7885
                     /label=IRES
                     /note="internal ribosome entry site (IRES) of the
                     encephalomyocarditis virus (EMCV)"
     misc_feature    7335..7887
                     /label=IRES
                     /note="internal ribosome entry site (IRES) of the
                     encephalomyocarditis virus (EMCV)"
     primer_bind     complement(7479..7496)
                     /label=IRES reverse
                     /note="IRES internal ribosome entry site, reverse primer.
                     Also called pCDH-rev"
     primer_bind     7706..7725
                     /label=IRES-F
                     /note="IRES internal ribosome entry site, forward primer"
     CDS             7899..8498
                     /codon_start=1
                     /gene="pac from Streptomyces alboniger"
                     /product="puromycin N-acetyltransferase"
                     /label=PuroR
                     /note="confers resistance to puromycin"
                     /translation="MTEYKPTVRLATRDDVPRAVRTLAAAFADYPATRHTVDPDRHIER
                     VTELQELFLTRVGLDIGKVWVADDGAAVAVWTTPESVEAGAVFAEIGPRMAELSGSRLA
                     AQQQMEGLLAPHRPKEPAWFLATVGVSPDHQGKGLGSAVVLPGVEAAERAGVPAFLETS
                     APRNLPFYERLGFTVTADVEVPEGPRTWCMTRKPGA"
     primer_bind     complement(7899..7918)
                     /label=Puro-R
                     /note="Puromycin resistance gene, reverse primer. Also
                     called puro-variant-R"
     primer_bind     8395..8415
                     /label=Puro-F
                     /note="Puromycin resistance gene, forward primer"
     misc_feature    8512..9100
                     /label=WPRE
                     /note="woodchuck hepatitis virus posttranscriptional
                     regulatory element"
     primer_bind     complement(8565..8585)
                     /label=WPRE-R
                     /note="WPRE, reverse primer"
     CDS             complement(8983..8994)
                     /codon_start=1
                     /product="Factor Xa recognition and cleavage site"
                     /label=Factor Xa site
                     /translation="IEGR"
     LTR             9175..9408
                     /label=3' LTR (Delta-U3)
                     /note="self-inactivating 3' long terminal repeat (LTR) from
                     HIV-1"
     primer_bind     complement(9527..9545)
                     /label=pBRforEco
                     /note="pBR322 vectors, upsteam of EcoRI site, forward
                     primer"
     promoter        9613..9717
                     /gene="bla"
                     /label=AmpR promoter
     CDS             9718..10578
                     /codon_start=1
                     /gene="bla"
                     /product="beta-lactamase"
                     /label=AmpR
                     /note="confers resistance to ampicillin, carbenicillin, and
                     related antibiotics"
                     /translation="MSIQHFRVALIPFFAAFCLPVFAHPETLVKVKDAEDQLGARVGYI
                     ELDLNSGKILESFRPEERFPMMSTFKVLLCGAVLSRVDAGQEQLGRRIHYSQNDLVEYS
                     PVTEKHLTDGMTVRELCSAAITMSDNTAANLLLTTIGGPKELTAFLHNMGDHVTRLDRW
                     EPELNEAIPNDERDTTMPVAMATTLRKLLTGELLTLASRQQLIDWMEADKVAGPLLRSA
                     LPAGWFIADKSGAGERGSRGIIAALGPDGKPSRIVVIYTTGSQATMDERNRQIAEIGAS
                     LIKHW"
     primer_bind     complement(9936..9955)
                     /label=Amp-R
                     /note="Ampicillin resistance gene, reverse primer"
     rep_origin      10749..11337
                     /direction=RIGHT
                     /label=ori
                     /note="high-copy-number ColE1/pMB1/pBR322/pUC origin of
                     replication"
     primer_bind     11238..11257
                     /label=pBR322ori-F
                     /note="pBR322 origin, forward primer"
     primer_bind     11491..11508
                     /label=L4440
                     /note="L4440 vector, forward primer"
     primer_bind     11600..11619
                     /label=SV40pro-F
                     /note="SV40 promoter/origin, forward primer"
     protein_bind    11748..11769
                     /label=CAP binding site
                     /bound_moiety="E. coli catabolite activator protein"
                     /note="CAP binding activates transcription in the presence
                     of cAMP."
     promoter        11784..11814
                     /label=lac promoter
                     /note="promoter for the E. coli lac operon"
     protein_bind    11822..11838
                     /label=lac operator
                     /bound_moiety="lac repressor encoded by lacI"
                     /note="The lac repressor binds to the lac operator to
                     inhibit transcription in E. coli. This inhibition can be
                     relieved by adding lactose or
                     isopropyl-beta-D-thiogalactopyranoside (IPTG)."
     primer_bind     11827..11849
                     /label=M13/pUC Reverse
                     /note="In lacZ gene"
     primer_bind     11846..11862
                     /label=M13 rev
                     /note="common sequencing primer, one of multiple similar
                     variants"
     primer_bind     11846..11862
                     /label=M13 Reverse
                     /note="In lacZ gene. Also called M13-rev"
     primer_bind     11912..11931
                     /label=EBV-rev
                     /note="SV40 polyA terminator, reverse primer"
ORIGIN
        1 tggaagggct aattcactcc caaagaagac aagatatcct tgatctgtgg atctaccaca
       61 cacaaggcta cttccctgat tagcagaact acacaccagg gccaggggtc agatatccac
      121 tgacctttgg atggtgctac aagctagtac cagttgagcc agataaggta gaagaggcca
      181 ataaaggaga gaacaccagc ttgttacacc ctgtgagcct gcatgggatg gatgacccgg
      241 agagagaagt gttagagtgg aggtttgaca gccgcctagc atttcatcac gtggcccgag
      301 agctgcatcc ggagtacttc aagaactgct gatatcgagc ttgctacaag ggactttccg
      361 ctggggactt tccagggagg cgtggcctgg gcgggactgg ggagtggcga gccctcagat
      421 cctgcatata agcagctgct ttttgcctgt actgggtctc tctggttaga ccagatctga
      481 gcctgggagc tctctggcta actagggaac ccactgctta agcctcaata aagcttgcct
      541 tgagtgcttc aagtagtgtg tgcccgtctg ttgtgtgact ctggtaacta gagatccctc
      601 agaccctttt agtcagtgtg gaaaatctct agcagtggcg cccgaacagg gacttgaaag
      661 cgaaagggaa accagaggag ctctctcgac gcaggactcg gcttgctgaa gcgcgcacgg
      721 caagaggcga ggggcggcga ctggtgagta cgccaaaaat tttgactagc ggaggctaga
      781 aggagagaga tgggtgcgag agcgtcagta ttaagcgggg gagaattaga tcgcgatggg
      841 aaaaaattcg gttaaggcca gggggaaaga aaaaatataa attaaaacat atagtatggg
      901 caagcaggga gctagaacga ttcgcagtta atcctggcct gttagaaaca tcagaaggct
      961 gtagacaaat actgggacag ctacaaccat cccttcagac aggatcagaa gaacttagat
     1021 cattatataa tacagtagca accctctatt gtgtgcatca aaggatagag ataaaagaca
     1081 ccaaggaagc tttagacaag atagaggaag agcaaaacaa aagtaagacc accgcacagc
     1141 aagcggccgg ccgctgatct tcagacctgg aggaggagat atgagggaca attggagaag
     1201 tgaattatat aaatataaag tagtaaaaat tgaaccatta ggagtagcac ccaccaaggc
     1261 aaagagaaga gtggtgcaga gagaaaaaag agcagtggga ataggagctt tgttccttgg
     1321 gttcttggga gcagcaggaa gcactatggg cgcagcgtca atgacgctga cggtacaggc
     1381 cagacaatta ttgtctggta tagtgcagca gcagaacaat ttgctgaggg ctattgaggc
     1441 gcaacagcat ctgttgcaac tcacagtctg gggcatcaag cagctccagg caagaatcct
     1501 ggctgtggaa agatacctaa aggatcaaca gctcctgggg atttggggtt gctctggaaa
     1561 actcatttgc accactgctg tgccttggaa tgctagttgg agtaataaat ctctggaaca
     1621 gatttggaat cacacgacct ggatggagtg ggacagagaa attaacaatt acacaagctt
     1681 aatacactcc ttaattgaag aatcgcaaaa ccagcaagaa aagaatgaac aagaattatt
     1741 ggaattagat aaatgggcaa gtttgtggaa ttggtttaac ataacaaatt ggctgtggta
     1801 tataaaatta ttcataatga tagtaggagg cttggtaggt ttaagaatag tttttgctgt
     1861 actttctata gtgaatagag ttaggcaggg atattcacca ttatcgtttc agacccacct
     1921 cccaaccccg aggggacccg acaggcccga aggaatagaa gaagaaggtg gagagagaga
     1981 cagagacaga tccattcgat tagtgaacgg atctcgacgg tatcgccgaa ttcacaaatg
     2041 gcagtattca tccacaattt taaaagaaaa ggggggattg gggggtacag tgcaggggaa
     2101 agaatagtag acataatagc aacagacata caaactaaag aattacaaaa acaaattaca
     2161 aaaattcaaa attttcgggt ttattacagg gacagcagag atccagtttg gactagtcgt
     2221 gaggctccgg tgcccgtcag tgggcagagc gcacatcgcc cacagtcccc gagaagttgg
     2281 ggggaggggt cggcaattga accggtgcct agagaaggtg gcgcggggta aactgggaaa
     2341 gtgatgtcgt gtactggctc cgcctttttc ccgagggtgg gggagaaccg tatataagtg
     2401 cagtagtcgc cgtgaacgtt ctttttcgca acgggtttgc cgccagaaca caggtaagtg
     2461 ccgtgtgtgg ttcccgcggg cctggcctct ttacgggtta tggcccttgc gtgccttgaa
     2521 ttacttccac ctggctgcag tacgtgattc ttgatcccga gcttcgggtt ggaagtgggt
     2581 gggagagttc gaggccttgc gcttaaggag ccccttcgcc tcgtgcttga gttgaggcct
     2641 ggcctgggcg ctggggccgc cgcgtgcgaa tctggtggca ccttcgcgcc tgtctcgctg
     2701 ctttcgataa gtctctagcc atttaaaatt tttgatgacc tgctgcgacg ctttttttct
     2761 ggcaagatag tcttgtaaat gcgggccaag atctgcacac tggtatttcg gtttttgggg
     2821 ccgcgggcgg cgacggggcc cgtgcgtccc agcgcacatg ttcggcgagg cggggcctgc
     2881 gagcgcggcc accgagaatc ggacgggggt agtctcaagc tggccggcct gctctggtgc
     2941 ctggcctcgc gccgccgtgt atcgccccgc cctgggcggc aaggctggcc cggtcggcac
     3001 cagttgcgtg agcggaaaga tggccgcttc ccggccctgc tgcagggagc tcaaaatgga
     3061 ggacgcggcg ctcgggagag cgggcgggtg agtcacccac acaaaggaaa agggcctttc
     3121 cgtcctcagc cgtcgcttca tgtgactcca cggagtaccg ggcgccgtcc aggcacctcg
     3181 attagttctc gagcttttgg agtacgtcgt ctttaggttg gggggagggg ttttatgcga
     3241 tggagtttcc ccacactgag tgggtggaga ctgaagttag gccagcttgg cacttgatgt
     3301 aattctcctt ggaatttgcc ctttttgagt ttggatcttg gttcattctc aagcctcaga
     3361 cagtggttca aagttttttt cttccatttc aggtgtcgtg aagcggccct gcagatatca
     3421 acaagtttgt acaaaaaagc aggcaccatg cgaccctccg ggacggccgg ggcagcgctc
     3481 ctggcgctgc tggctgcgct ctgcccggcg agtcgggctc tggaggaaaa gaaagtttgc
     3541 caaggcacga gtaacaagct cacgcagttg ggcacttttg aagatcattt tctcagcctc
     3601 cagaggatgt tcaataactg tgaggtggtc cttgggaatt tggaaattac ctatgtgcag
     3661 aggaattatg atctttcctt cttaaagacc atccaggagg tggctggtta tgtcctcatt
     3721 gccctcaaca cagtggagcg aattcctttg gaaaacctgc agatcatcag aggaaatatg
     3781 tactacgaaa attcctatgc cttagcagtc ttatctaact atgatgcaaa taaaaccgga
     3841 ctgaaggagc tgcccatgag aaatttacag gaaatcctgc atggcgccgt gcggttcagc
     3901 aacaaccctg ccctgtgcaa cgtggagagc atccagtggc gggacatagt cagcagtgac
     3961 tttctcagca acatgtcgat ggacttccag aaccacctgg gcagctgcca aaagtgtgat
     4021 ccaagctgtc ccaatgggag ctgctggggt gcaggagagg agaactgcca gaaactgacc
     4081 aaaatcatct gtgcccagca gtgctccggg cgctgccgtg gcaagtcccc cagtgactgc
     4141 tgccacaacc agtgtgctgc aggctgcaca ggcccccggg agagcgactg cctggtctgc
     4201 cgcaaattcc gagacgaagc cacgtgcaag gacacctgcc ccccactcat gctctacaac
     4261 cccaccacgt accagatgga tgtgaacccc gagggcaaat acagctttgg tgccacctgc
     4321 gtgaagaagt gtccccgtaa ttatgtggtg acagatcacg gctcgtgcgt ccgagcctgt
     4381 ggggccgaca gctatgagat ggaggaagac ggcgtccgca agtgtaagaa gtgcgaaggg
     4441 ccttgccgca aagtgtgtaa cggaataggt attggtgaat ttaaagactc actctccata
     4501 aatgctacga atattaaaca cttcaaaaac tgcacctcca tcagtggcga tctccacatc
     4561 ctgccggtgg catttagggg tgactccttc acacatactc ctcctctgga tccacaggaa
     4621 ctggatattc tgaaaaccgt aaaggaaatc acagggtttt tgctgattca ggcttggcct
     4681 gaaaacagga cggacctcca tgcctttgag aacctagaaa tcatacgcgg caggaccaag
     4741 caacatggtc agttttctct tgcagtcgtc agcctgaaca taacatcctt gggattacgc
     4801 tccctcaagg agataagtga tggagatgtg ataatttcag gaaacaaaaa tttgtgctat
     4861 gcaaatacaa taaactggaa aaaactgttt gggacctccg gtcagaaaac caaaattata
     4921 agcaacagag gtgaaaacag ctgcaaggcc acaggccagg tctgccatgc cttgtgctcc
     4981 cccgagggct gctggggccc ggagcccagg gactgcgtct cttgccggaa tgtcagccga
     5041 ggcagggaat gcgtggacaa gtgcaacctt ctggagggtg agccaaggga gtttgtggag
     5101 aactctgagt gcatacagtg ccacccagag tgcctgcctc aggccatgaa catcacctgc
     5161 acaggacggg gaccagacaa ctgtatccag tgtgcccact acattgacgg cccccactgc
     5221 gtcaagacct gcccggcagg agtcatggga gaaaacaaca ccctggtctg gaagtacgca
     5281 gacgccggcc atgtgtgcca cctgtgccat ccaaactgca cctacggatg cactgggcca
     5341 ggtcttgaag gctgtccaac gaatgggcct aagatcccgt ccatcgccac tgggatggtg
     5401 ggggccctcc tcttgctgct ggtggtggcc ctggggatcg gcctcttcat gcgaaggcgc
     5461 cacatcgttc ggaagcgcac gctgcggagg ctgctgcagg agagggagct tgtggagcct
     5521 cttacaccca gtggagaagc tcccaaccaa gctctcttga ggatcttgaa ggaaactgaa
     5581 ttcaaaaaga tcaaagtgct gggctccggt gcgttcggca cggtgtataa gggactctgg
     5641 atcccagaag gtgagaaagt taaaattccc gtcgctatca aggaattaag agaagcaaca
     5701 tctccgaaag ccaacaagga aatcctcgat gaagcctacg ggatggccag cgtggacaac
     5761 ccccacgtgt gccgcctgct gggcatctgc ctcacctcca ccgtgcagct catcacgcag
     5821 ctcatgccct tcggctgcct cctggactat gtccgggaac acaaagacaa tattggctcc
     5881 cagtacctgc tcaactggtg tgtgcagatc gcaaagggca tgaactactt ggaggaccgt
     5941 cgcttggtgc accgcgacct ggcagccagg aacgtactgg tgaaaacacc gcagcatgtc
     6001 aagatcacag attttgggct ggccaaactg ctgggtgcgg aagagaaaga ataccatgca
     6061 gaaggaggca aagtgcctat caagtggatg gcattggaat caattttaca cagaatctat
     6121 acccaccaga gtgatgtctg gagctacggg gtgaccgttt gggagttgat gacctttgga
     6181 tccaagccat atgacggaat ccctgccagc gagatctcct ccatcctgga gaaaggagaa
     6241 cgcctccctc agccacccat atgtaccatc gatgtctaca tgatcatggt caagtgctgg
     6301 atgatagacg cagatagtcg cccaaagttc cgtgagttga tcatcgaatt ctccaaaatg
     6361 gcccgagacc cccagcgcta ccttgtcatt cagggggatg aaagaatgca tttgccaagt
     6421 cctacagact ccaacttcta ccgtgccctg atggatgaag aagacatgga cgacgtggtg
     6481 gatgccgacg agtacctcat cccacagcag ggcttcttca gcagcccctc cacgtcacgg
     6541 actcccctcc tgagctctct gagtgcaacc agcaacaatt ccaccgtggc ttgcattgat
     6601 agaaatgggc tgcaaagctg tcccatcaag gaagacagct tcttgcagcg atacagctca
     6661 gaccccacag gcgccttgac tgaggacagc atagacgaca ccttcctccc agtgcctgaa
     6721 tacataaacc agtccgttcc caaaaggccc gctggctctg tgcagaatcc tgtctatcac
     6781 aatcagcctc tgaaccccgc gcccagcaga gacccacact accaggaccc ccacagcact
     6841 gcagtgggca accccgagta tctcaacact gtccagccca cctgtgtcaa cagcacattc
     6901 gacagccctg cccactgggc ccagaaaggc agccaccaaa ttagcctgga caaccctgac
     6961 taccagcagg acttctttcc caaggaagcc aagccaaatg gcatctttaa gggctccaca
     7021 gctgaaaatg cagaatacct aagggtcgcg ccacaaagca gtgaatttat tggagcatag
     7081 aacccagctt tcttgtacaa agtggtgata tccaattaac cctcactaaa ggaaagaatt
     7141 agtatgatag atgagaccct atagtgagtc gtattaccac ccaacttttc tatacaaagt
     7201 ggttgatatc cagcacagtg gcggccgctc gagtctagag ggcccgcggt tcgaaggtaa
     7261 gcctatccct aaccctctcc tcggtctcga ttctacgcgt accggttagt aatgagatcc
     7321 ctcccccccc cntaacgtta ctggccgaag ccgcttggaa taaggccggt gtgcgtttgt
     7381 ctatatgtta ttttccacca tattgccgtc ttttggcaat gtgagggccc ggaaacctgg
     7441 ccctgtcttc ttgacgagca ttcctagggg tctttcccct ctcgccaaag gaatgcaagg
     7501 tctgttgaat gtcgtgaagg aagcagttcc tctggaagct tcttgaagac aaacaacgtc
     7561 tgtagcgacc ctttgcaggc agcggaaccc cccacctggc gacaggtgcc tctgcggcca
     7621 aaagccacgt gtataagata cacctgcaaa ggcggcacaa ccccagtgcc acgttgtgag
     7681 ttggatagtt gtggaaagag tcaaatggct ctcctcaagc gtattcaaca aggggctgaa
     7741 ggatgcccag aaggtacccc attgtatggg atctgatctg gggcctcggt gcacatgctt
     7801 tacatgtgtt tagtcgaggt taaaaaaacg tctaggcccc ccgaaccacg gggacgtggt
     7861 tttcctttga aaaacacgat gataatatgg ccacacatat gaccgagtac aagcccacgg
     7921 tgcgcctcgc cacccgcgac gacgtcccca gggccgtacg caccctcgcc gccgcgttcg
     7981 ccgactaccc cgccacgcgc cacaccgtcg atccggaccg ccacatcgag cgggtcaccg
     8041 agctgcaaga actcttcctc acgcgcgtcg ggctcgacat cggcaaggtg tgggtcgcgg
     8101 acgacggcgc cgcggtggcg gtctggacca cgccggagag cgtcgaagcg ggggcggtgt
     8161 tcgccgagat cggcccgcgc atggccgagt tgagcggttc ccggctggcc gcgcagcaac
     8221 agatggaagg cctcctggcg ccgcaccggc ccaaggagcc cgcgtggttc ctggccaccg
     8281 tcggcgtctc gcccgaccac cagggcaagg gtctgggcag cgccgtcgtg ctccccggag
     8341 tggaggcggc cgagcgcgcc ggggtgcccg ccttcctgga gacctccgcg ccccgcaacc
     8401 tccccttcta cgagcggctc ggcttcaccg tcaccgccga cgtcgaggtg cccgaaggac
     8461 cgcgcacctg gtgcatgacc cgcaagcccg gtgcctaaat cgatagatcc taatcaacct
     8521 ctggattaca aaatttgtga aagattgact ggtattctta actatgttgc tccttttacg
     8581 ctatgtggat acgctgcttt aatgcctttg tatcatgcta ttgcttcccg tatggctttc
     8641 attttctcct ccttgtataa atcctggttg ctgtctcttt atgaggagtt gtggcccgtt
     8701 gtcaggcaac gtggcgtggt gtgcactgtg tttgctgacg caacccccac tggttggggc
     8761 attgccacca cctgtcagct cctttccggg actttcgctt tccccctccc tattgccacg
     8821 gcggaactca tcgccgcctg ccttgcccgc tgctggacag gggctcggct gttgggcact
     8881 gacaattccg tggtgttgtc ggggaaatca tcgtcctttc cttggctgct cgcctgtgtt
     8941 gccacctgga ttctgcgcgg gacgtccttc tgctacgtcc cttcggccct caatccagcg
     9001 gaccttcctt cccgcggcct gctgccggct ctgcggcctc ttccgcgtct tcgccttcgc
     9061 cctcagacga gtcggatctc cctttgggcc gcctccccgc ctgagatcct ttaagaccaa
     9121 tgacttacaa ggcagctgta gatcttagcc actttttaaa agaaaagggg ggactggaag
     9181 ggctaattca ctcccaacga agacaagatc tgctttttgc ttgtactggg tctctctggt
     9241 tagaccagat ctgagcctgg gagctctctg gctaactagg gaacccactg cttaagcctc
     9301 aataaagctt gccttgagtg cttcaagtag tgtgtgcccg tctgttgtgt gactctggta
     9361 actagagatc cctcagaccc ttttagtcag tgtggaaaat ctctagcagt agtagttcat
     9421 gtcatcttat tattcagtat ttataacttg caaagaaatg aatatcagag agtgagaggc
     9481 ccgggttaat taaggaaagg gctagatcat tcttgaagac gaaagggcct cgtgatacgc
     9541 ctatttttat aggttaatgt catgataata atggtttctt agacgtcagg tggcactttt
     9601 cggggaaatg tgcgcggaac ccctatttgt ttatttttct aaatacattc aaatatgtat
     9661 ccgctcatga gacaataacc ctgataaatg cttcaataat attgaaaaag gaagagtatg
     9721 agtattcaac atttccgtgt cgcccttatt cccttttttg cggcattttg ccttcctgtt
     9781 tttgctcacc cagaaacgct ggtgaaagta aaagatgctg aagatcagtt gggtgcacga
     9841 gtgggttaca tcgaactgga tctcaacagc ggtaagatcc ttgagagttt tcgccccgaa
     9901 gaacgttttc caatgatgag cacttttaaa gttctgctat gtggcgcggt attatcccgt
     9961 gttgacgccg ggcaagagca actcggtcgc cgcatacact attctcagaa tgacttggtt
    10021 gagtactcac cagtcacaga aaagcatctt acggatggca tgacagtaag agaattatgc
    10081 agtgctgcca taaccatgag tgataacact gcggccaact tacttctgac aacgatcgga
    10141 ggaccgaagg agctaaccgc ttttttgcac aacatggggg atcatgtaac tcgccttgat
    10201 cgttgggaac cggagctgaa tgaagccata ccaaacgacg agcgtgacac cacgatgcct
    10261 gtagcaatgg caacaacgtt gcgcaaacta ttaactggcg aactacttac tctagcttcc
    10321 cggcaacaat taatagactg gatggaggcg gataaagttg caggaccact tctgcgctcg
    10381 gcccttccgg ctggctggtt tattgctgat aaatctggag ccggtgagcg tgggtctcgc
    10441 ggtatcattg cagcactggg gccagatggt aagccctccc gtatcgtagt tatctacacg
    10501 acggggagtc aggcaactat ggatgaacga aatagacaga tcgctgagat aggtgcctca
    10561 ctgattaagc attggtaact gtcagaccaa gtttactcat atatacttta gattgattta
    10621 aaacttcatt tttaatttaa aaggatctag gtgaagatcc tttttgataa tctcatgacc
    10681 aaaatccctt aacgtgagtt ttcgttccac tgagcgtcag accccgtaga aaagatcaaa
    10741 ggatcttctt gagatccttt ttttctgcgc gtaatctgct gcttgcaaac aaaaaaacca
    10801 ccgctaccag cggtggtttg tttgccggat caagagctac caactctttt tccgaaggta
    10861 actggcttca gcagagcgca gataccaaat actgttcttc tagtgtagcc gtagttaggc
    10921 caccacttca agaactctgt agcaccgcct acatacctcg ctctgctaat cctgttacca
    10981 gtggctgctg ccagtggcga taagtcgtgt cttaccgggt tggactcaag acgatagtta
    11041 ccggataagg cgcagcggtc gggctgaacg gggggttcgt gcacacagcc cagcttggag
    11101 cgaacgacct acaccgaact gagataccta cagcgtgagc tatgagaaag cgccacgctt
    11161 cccgaaggga gaaaggcgga caggtatccg gtaagcggca gggtcggaac aggagagcgc
    11221 acgagggagc ttccaggggg aaacgcctgg tatctttata gtcctgtcgg gtttcgccac
    11281 ctctgacttg agcgtcgatt tttgtgatgc tcgtcagggg ggcggagcct atggaaaaac
    11341 gccagcaacg cggccttttt acggttcctg gccttttgct ggccttttgc tcacatgttc
    11401 tttcctgcgt tatcccctga ttctgtggat aaccgtatta ccgcctttga gtgagctgat
    11461 accgctcgcc gcagccgaac gaccgagcgc agcgagtcag tgagcgagga agcggaagag
    11521 cgcccaatac gcaaaccgcc tctccccgcg cgttggccga ttcattaatg cagcaagctc
    11581 atggctgact aatttttttt atttatgcag aggccgaggc cgcctcggcc tctgagctat
    11641 tccagaagta gtgaggaggc ttttttggag gcctaggctt ttgcaaaaag ctccccgtgg
    11701 cacgacaggt ttcccgactg gaaagcgggc agtgagcgca acgcaattaa tgtgagttag
    11761 ctcactcatt aggcacccca ggctttacac tttatgcttc cggctcgtat gttgtgtgga
    11821 attgtgagcg gataacaatt tcacacagga aacagctatg acatgattac gaatttcaca
    11881 aataaagcat ttttttcact gcattctagt tgtggtttgt ccaaactcat caatgtatct
    11941 tatcatgtct ggatcaactg gataactcaa gctaaccaaa atcatcccaa acttcccacc
    12001 ccatacccta ttaccactgc caattacctg tggtttcatt tactctaaac ctgtgattcc
    12061 tctgaattat tttcatttta aagaaattgt atttgttaaa tatgtactac aaacttagta
    12121 gt
//
