>Addgene plasmid #116315 | pHAGE-EGFR-V765G | depositor partial sequence | sequence record 219189 | insert
ATGCGACCCTCCGGGACGGCCGGGGCAGCGCTCCTGGCGCTGCTGGCTGCGCTCTGCCCGGCGAGTCGGG
CTCTGGAGGAAAAGAAAGTTTGCCAAGGCACGAGTAACAAGCTCACGCAGTTGGGCACTTTTGAAGATCA
TTTTCTCAGCCTCCAGAGGATGTTCAATAACTGTGAGGTGGTCCTTGGGAATTTGGAAATTACCTATGTG
CAGAGGAATTATGATCTTTCCTTCTTAAAGACCATCCAGGAGGTGGCTGGTTATGTCCTCATTGCCCTCA
ACACAGTGGAGCGAATTCCTTTGGAAAACCTGCAGATCATCAGAGGAAATATGTACTACGAAAATTCCTA
TGCCTTAGCAGTCTTATCTAACTATGATGCAAATAAAACCGGACTGAAGGAGCTGCCCATGAGAAATTTA
CAGGAAATCCTGCATGGCGCCGTGCGGTTCAGCAACAACCCTGCCCTGTGCAACGTGGAGAGCATCCAGT
GGCGGGACATAGTCAGCAGTGACTTTCTCAGCAACATGTCGATGGACTTCCAGAACCACCTGGGCAGCTG
CCAAAAGTGTGATCCAAGCTGTCCCAATGGGAGCTGCTGGGGTGCAGGAGAGGAGAACTGCCAGAAACTG
ACCAAAATCATCTGTGCCCAGCAGTGCTCCGGGCGCTGCCGTGGCAAGTCCCCCAGTGACTGCTGCCACA
ACCAGTGTGCTGCAGGCTGCACAGGCCCCCGGGAGAGCGACTGCCTGGTCTGCCGCAAATTCCGAGACGA
AGCCACGTGCAAGGACACCTGCCCCCCACTCATGCTCTACAACCCCACCACGTACCAGATGGATGTGAAC
CCCGAGGGCAAATACAGCTTTGGTGCCACCTGCGTGAAGAAGTGTCCCCGTAATTATGTGGTGACAGATC
ACGGCTCGTGCGTCCGAGCCTGTGGGGCCGACAGCTATGAGATGGAGGAAGACGGCGTCCGCAAGTGTAA
GAAGTGCGAAGGGCCTTGCCGCAAAGTGTGTAACGGAATAGGTATTGGTGAATTTAAAGACTCACTCTCC
ATAAATGCTACGAATATTAAACACTTCAAAAACTGCACCTCCATCAGTGGCGATCTCCACATCCTGCCGG
TGGCATTTAGGGGTGACTCCTTCACACATACTCCTCCTCTGGATCCACAGGAACTGGATATTCTGAAAAC
CGTAAAGGAAATCACAGGGTTTTTGCTGATTCAGGCTTGGCCTGAAAACAGGACGGACCTCCATGCCTTT
GAGAACCTAGAAATCATACGCGGCAGGACCAAGCAACATGGTCAGTTTTCTCTTGCAGTCGTCAGCCTGA
ACATAACATCCTTGGGATTACGCTCCCTCAAGGAGATAAGTGATGGAGATGTGATAATTTCAGGAAACAA
AAATTTGTGCTATGCAAATACAATAAACTGGAAAAAACTGTTTGGGACCTCCGGTCAGAAAACCAAAATT
ATAAGCAACAGAGGTGAAAACAGCTGCAAGGCCACAGGCCAGGTCTGCCATGCCTTGTGCTCCCCCGAGG
GCTGCTGGGGCCCGGAGCCCAGGGACTGCGTCTCTTGCCGGAATGTCAGCCGAGGCAGGGAATGCGTGGA
CAAGTGCAACCTTCTGGAGGGTGAGCCAAGGGAGTTTGTGGAGAACTCTGAGTGCATACAGTGCCACCCA
GAGTGCCTGCCTCAGGCCATGAACATCACCTGCACAGGACGGGGACCAGACAACTGTATCCAGTGTGCCC
ACTACATTGACGGCCCCCACTGCGTCAAGACCTGCCCGGCAGGAGTCATGGGAGAAAACAACACCCTGGT
CTGGAAGTACGCAGACGCCGGCCATGTGTGCCACCTGTGCCATCCAAACTGCACCTACGGATGCACTGGG
CCAGGTCTTGAAGGCTGTCCAACGAATGGGCCTAAGATCCCGTCCATCGCCACTGGGATGGTGGGGGCCC
TCCTCTTGCTGCTGGTGGTGGCCCTGGGGATCGGCCTCTTCATGCGAAGGCGCCACATCGTTCGGAAGCG
CACGCTGCGGAGGCTGCTGCAGGAGAGGGAGCTTGTGGAGCCTCTTACACCCAGTGGAGAAGCTCCCAAC
CAAGCTCTCTTGAGGATCTTGAAGGAAACTGAATTCAAAAAGATCAAAGTGCTGGGCTCCGGTGCGTTCG
GCACGGTGTATAAGGGACTCTGGATCCCAGAAGGTGAGAAAGTTAAAATTCCCGTCGCTATCAAGGAATT
AAGAGAAGCAACATCTCCGAAAGCCAACAAGGAAATCCTCGATGAAGCCTACGGGATGGCCAGCGTGGAC
AACCCCCACGTGTGCCGCCTGCTGGGCATCTGCCTCACCTCCACCGTGCAGCTCATCACGCAGCTCATGC
CCTTCGGCTGCCTCCTGGACTATGTCCGGGAACACAAAGACAATATTGGCTCCCAGTACCTGCTCAACTG
GTGTGTGCAGATCGCAAAGGGCATGAACTACTTGGAGGACCGTCGCTTGGTGCACCGCGACCTGGCAGCC
AGGAACGTACTGGTGAAAACACCGCAGCATGTCAAGATCACAGATTTTGGGCTGGCCAAACTGCTGGGTG
CGGAAGAGAAAGAATACCATGCAGAAGGAGGCAAAGTGCCTATCAAGTGGATGGCATTGGAATCAATTTT
ACACAGAATCTATACCCACCAGAGTGATGTCTGGAGCTACGGGGTGACCGTTTGGGAGTTGATGACCTTT
GGATCCAAGCCATATGACGGAATCCCTGCCAGCGAGATCTCCTCCATCCTGGAGAAAGGAGAACGCCTCC
CTCAGCCACCCATATGTACCATCGATGTCTACATGATCATGGTCAAGTGCTGGATGATAGACGCAGATAG
TCGCCCAAAGTTCCGTGAGTTGATCATCGAATTCTCCAAAATGGCCCGAGACCCCCAGCGCTACCTTGTC
ATTCAGGGGGATGAAAGAATGCATTTGCCAAGTCCTACAGACTCCAACTTCTACCGTGCCCTGATGGATG
AAGAAGACATGGACGACGTGGTGGATGCCGACGAGTACCTCATCCCACAGCAGGGCTTCTTCAGCAGCCC
CTCCACGTCACGGACTCCCCTCCTGAGCTCTCTGAGTGCAACCAGCAACAATTCCACCGTGGCTTGCATT
GATAGAAATGGGCTGCAAAGCTGTCCCATCAAGGAAGACAGCTTCTTGCAGCGATACAGCTCAGACCCCA
CAGGCGCCTTGACTGAGGACAGCATAGACGACACCTTCCTCCCAGTGCCTGAATACATAAACCAGTCCGT
TCCCAAAAGGCCCGCTGGCTCTGTGCAGAATCCTGTCTATCACAATCAGCCTCTGAACCCCGCGCCCAGC
AGAGACCCACACTACCAGGACCCCCACAGCACTGCAGTGGGCAACCCCGAGTATCTCAACACTGTCCAGC
CCACCTGTGTCAACAGCACATTCGACAGCCCTGCCCACTGGGCCCAGAAAGGCAGCCACCAAATTAGCCT
GGACAACCCTGACTACCAGCAGGACTTCTTTCCCAAGGAAGCCAAGCCAAATGGCATCTTTAAGGGCTCC
ACAGCTGAAAATGCAGAATACCTAAGGGTCGCGCCACAAAGCAGTGAATTTATTGGAGCATGA
